>Addgene plasmid #61630 | pcDNAIIIB HA JNK | addgene partial sequence | sequence record 102949 | CMV-F 5'-CGCAAATGGGCGGTAGGCGTG-3'
CTATATAAGCAGAGCTCTCTGGCTAACTAGAGAACCCACTGCTTACTGGCTTATCGAAATTAATACGACT
CACTATAGGGAGACCCAAGCTTGGTACCGAGCTCGGATCCACCATGTACGACGTTCCTGATTACGCTAGC
CTCCCGAGATCTATGAGCAGAAGCAAGCGTGACAACAATTTTTATAGTGTAGAGATTGGAGATTCTACAT
TCACAGTCCTGAAACGATATCAGAATTTAAAACCTATAGGCTCAGGAGCTCAAGGAATAGTATGCGCAGC
TTATGATGCCATTCTTGAAAGAAATGTTGCAATCAAGAAGCTAAGCCGACCATTTCAGAATCAGACTCAT
GCCAAGCGGGCCTACAGAGAGCTAGTTCTTATGAAATGTGTTAATCACAAAAATATAATTGGCCTTTTGA
ATGTTTTCACACCACAGAAATCCCTAGAAGAATTTCAAGATGTTTACATAGTCATGGAGCTCATGGATGC
AAATCTTTGCCAAGTGATTCAGATGGAGCTAGATCATGAAAGAATGTCCTACCTTCTCTATCAGATGCTG
TGTGGAATCAAGCACCTTCATTCTGCTGGAATTATTCATCGGGACTTAAAGCCCAGTAATATAGTAGTAA
AATCTGATTGCACTTTGAAGATTCTTGACTTCGGTCTGGCCAGGACTGCAGGAACGAGTTTTATGATGAC
GCCTTATGTAGTGACTCGCTACTACAGAGCACCCGAGGTCATCCTTGGCATGGGCTACAAGGAAAACGTT
GACATTTGGTCAGTTGGGTGCATCATGGGAGAAATGATCAAAGGTGGTGTTTTGTTCCCAGGTACAGATC
ATATTGATCAGTGGAATAAAGTTATTGAACAGCTTGGAACACCATGTCCTGAATTCATGAAGAAACTGCA
ACCAACAGTAAGGACTTACGTTGAAAACAGACCTAAATATGCTGGATATAGCTTTGAGAAACTCTTCCCT
GATGTCCTTTTCCCAGCTGACTCAGAACACAACAAACTTAAAGCCAGTCAGGCAAGGGATTTGTTATCCA
AAATGCTGGTAATAGATGCATCTAAAAGGATCTCTGTAGATGAA
