>Addgene plasmid #61630 | pcDNAIIIB HA JNK | addgene partial sequence | sequence record 102950 | BGH-rev 5'-TAGAAGGCACAGTCGAGG-3'
CATTTAGGTGACACTATAGAATAGGGCCCTCTAGATGCATGCTCGAGCGGCCGCTCGAGTCGACTCACTG
CTGCACCTGTGCTAAAGGAGAGGGCTGCCCCCGTATAACTCCATTCTTGGTTCTCTCCTCCAAGTCCATA
ACTTCCTTATATATCAATTCTTTCCACTCTTCTATTGTGTGTTCCCTTTCATCTAACTGCTTGTCAGGGA
TCTTTGGTGGTGGAGCTTCTGCTTCAGAAGGATCATACCAGACATTGATGTACGGGTGTTGGAGAGCTTC
ATCTACAGAGATCCTTTTAGATGCATCTATTACCAGCATTTTGGATAACAAATCCCTTGCCTGACTGGCT
TTAAGTTTGTTGTGTTCTGAGTCAGCTGGGAAAAGGACATCAGGGAAGAGTTTCTCAAAGCTATATCCAG
CATATTTAGGTCTGTTTTCAACGTAAGTCCTTACTGTTGGTTGCAGTTTCTTCATGAATTCAGGACATGG
TGTTCCAAGCTGTTCAATAACTTTATTCCACTGATCAATATGATCTGTACCTGGGAACAAAACACCACCT
TTGATCATTTCTCCCATGATGCACCCAACTGACCAAATGTCAACGTTTTCCTTGTAGCCCATGCCAAGGA
TGACCTCGGGTGCTCTGTAGTAGCGAGTCACTACATAAGGCGTCATCATAAAACTCGTTCCTGCAGTCCT
GGCCAGACCGAAGTCAAGAATCTTCAAAGTGCAATCAGATTTTACTACTATATTACTGGGCTTTAAGTCC
CGATGAATAATTCCAGCAGAATGAAGGTGCTTGATTCCACACAGCATCTGATAGAGAAGGTAGGACATTC
TTTCATGATCTAGCTCCATCTGAATCACTTGGCAAAGATTTGCATCCATGAGCTCCATGACTATGTAAAC
ATCTTGAAATTCTTCTAGGGATTTCTGTGGTGTGAAAACATTCAAAAGGCCAATTATATTTTTGTGATTA
ACACATTTCATAAGAACTAGCTCTCTGTAGGCCCGCTTGGCATGAGTCTGATTCTGAAATGGTCGGCTTA
GCTTCTTGATTGCAACATTTCTTTCA
