[The description below was written by a language model from this plasmid's Addgene catalogue record.]
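Description:
pcDNAIIIB HA JNK is a mammalian expression plasmid built on a pcDNA3 backbone for producing epitope-tagged human JNK1 in transfected cells. It is maintained in E. coli as a high-copy plasmid under ampicillin selection. No feature table accompanies the record, so other backbone elements, such as the polyadenylation signal, the bacterial origin or any mammalian selection marker, are not individually documented here, although pcDNA3-type vectors generally carry these parts.

The insert is the beta1 isoform of human JNK1 (MAPK8, mitogen-activated protein kinase 8), listed at about 1.2 kb and cloned between BamHI and NotI sites, both of which remain intact. Expression is driven by the CMV promoter, a strong constitutive promoter widely used for high-level transient expression in mammalian cell lines. An HA epitope tag is fused to the N terminus of the kinase, so the exogenous protein can be detected by immunoblotting or selectively immunoprecipitated with anti-HA antibodies, distinguishing it from endogenous JNK.

The stated purpose is simply mammalian expression of JNK. The associated publication concerns regulation of the JNK/SAPK signalling pathway by the small GTP-binding proteins Rac1 and Cdc42. That context fits the common use of a tagged kinase as a co-transfected reporter: it is recovered through the tag and its activity is measured in response to upstream regulators. The record itself does not spell out specific assays.
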