Addgene plasmid #61630: pcDNAIIIB HA JNK
Purpose: mammalian expression of JNK
Depositing lab: JS Gutkind. Depositing organization: National Institute of Dental and Craniofacial Research (NIDCR). Publication: The small GTP-binding proteins Rac1 and Cdc42 regulate the activity of the JNK/SAPK signaling pathway. Coso OA, Chiariello M, Yu JC, Teramoto H, Crespo P, Xu N, Miki T, Gutkind JS. Cell. 1995 Jun 30;81(7):1137-46. S0092-8674(05)80018-2 PubMed 7600581.
Backbone
  Vector backbone: pcDNA3
  Vector type: Mammalian Expression
Growth in bacteria
  Bacterial resistance: Ampicillin, 100 μg/mL
  Growth temperature: 37°C
  Growth strain: DH5alpha
  Copy number: High Copy
Gene/Insert
  Gene/Insert name: JNK1 beta1 isoform (alt name: mitogen-activated protein kinase 8)
  Species: H. sapiens (human)
  Insert size (bp): 1200
  Entrez Gene: MAPK8 (a.k.a. JNK, JNK-46, JNK1, JNK1A2, JNK21B1/2, PRKM8, SAPK1, SAPK1c)
  Promoter: CMV
  Tag / fusion protein: HA (N terminal on insert)
  Cloning method: Restriction Enzyme; 5′ cloning site BamHI (not destroyed); 3′ cloning site NotI (not destroyed)
Terms and licenses: Academic/Nonprofit Terms; Industry Terms: Not Available to Industry
How to cite: pcDNAIIIB HA JNK was a gift from JS Gutkind (Addgene plasmid # 61630 ; http://n2t.net/addgene:61630 ; RRID:Addgene_61630)
